Addgene plasmid #160743: (114) pcDNA3.1-GFP-Flag-JunB-EPEA
Purpose: Expresses a GFP tagged JunB with Flag and EPEA tags.
Depositing lab: Christina Woo. Depositing organization: Harvard University. Publication: Engineering a Proximity-Directed O-GlcNAc Transferase for Selective Protein O-GlcNAcylation in Cells. Ramirez DH, Aonbangkhen C, Wu HY, Naftaly JA, Tang S, O'Meara TR, Woo CM. ACS Chem Biol. 2020 Apr 17;15(4):1059-1066. doi: 10.1021/acschembio.0c00074. Epub 2020 Mar 2. PubMed 32119511.
Backbone
  Vector backbone: pcDNA3.1(+)
  Backbone manufacturer: Invitrogen
  Backbone size w/o insert (bp): 5365
  Total vector size (bp): 7195
  Vector type: Mammalian Expression
  Selectable markers: Neomycin (select with G418)
Growth in bacteria
  Bacterial resistance: Ampicillin, 100 μg/mL
  Growth temperature: 37°C
  Growth strain: DH5alpha
  Copy number: High Copy
Gene/Insert
  Gene/Insert name: GFP-Flag-JunB-EPEA
  Species: H. sapiens (human)
  Insert size (bp): 1830
  Entrez Gene: JUN (a.k.a. AP-1, AP1, c-Jun, cJUN, p39)
  Promoter: T7/CMV
  Tag / fusion protein: GFP (N terminal on insert); Flag (N terminal on insert); EPEA (C terminal on insert)
  Cloning method: Gibson Cloning
  Sequencing primers: 5′ T7 fwd; 3′ BGH rev
Terms and licenses: Academic/Nonprofit Terms; Industry Terms: Not Available to Industry
How to cite: (114) pcDNA3.1-GFP-Flag-JunB-EPEA was a gift from Christina Woo (Addgene plasmid # 160743 ; http://n2t.net/addgene:160743 ; RRID:Addgene_160743)
