[The description below was written by a language model from this plasmid's Addgene catalogue record and pLannotate feature annotations shown in this document.]
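Description:
(114) pcDNA3.1-GFP-Flag-JunB-EPEA is a mammalian expression plasmid of about 7.2 kb built on the Invitrogen pcDNA3.1(+) backbone. It is propagated in E. coli as a high-copy plasmid through a ColE1/pUC-type origin and selected with ampicillin via the β-lactamase gene. An f1 origin is also present. For mammalian cells, an SV40 early promoter drives the neomycin phosphotransferase gene, followed by an SV40 polyadenylation signal, allowing G418 selection of stable transfectants. Short annotated fragments of ble, lacI, bom and an HIV-1 LTR are most likely backbone remnants or annotation artefacts rather than functional parts.

The payload is a roughly 1.8 kb fusion open reading frame assembled by Gibson cloning. It sits downstream of the CMV immediate-early enhancer and promoter and ends at the bovine growth hormone polyadenylation signal. A T7 promoter lies between CMV and the coding region, which permits in vitro transcription and serves as a sequencing primer site. The fusion reads EGFP, then a Flag epitope (annotated as a fragment of 3xFLAG, consistent with a single copy), then human JunB, an AP-1 family transcription factor. The catalogue also lists a C-terminal EPEA tag, a short four-residue C-tag that the feature table does not annotate separately. The catalogue's Entrez link points to JUN (c-Jun), but both the construct name and the sequence annotation identify the insert as JUNB.

The plasmid expresses fluorescent, epitope-tagged JunB in mammalian cells. The associated publication title concerns a proximity-directed O-GlcNAc transferase for selective protein O-GlcNAcylation. This suggests the tagged JunB serves as a target substrate, with its tags available for recognition, detection or enrichment, although the record does not spell out this role.
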