Features (pLannotate 1.2.2; 22 found; start..end, strand, type, name):
    141..470     +  promoter       SV40 promoter: SV40 enhancer and early promoter
    537..1328    +  CDS            neo: KKA2_KLEPN - Also known as kan, nptII. Experimental evidence at protein level: Swiss-Prot protein existence level 1. Resistance to kanamycin, neomycin, paromomycin, ribostamycin, butirosin and gentamicin B. From Klebsiella pneumoniae.
   1352..1510    +  CDS            ble (fragment): BLE_KLEPN - Experimental evidence at protein level: Swiss-Prot protein existence level 1. Binding protein with a strong affinity to the bleomycin family of antibiotics. Binds to CL990; an antimitotic-antibiotic compound. From Klebsiella pneumoniae.
   1505..1626    +  polyA_signal   SV40 poly(A) signal: SV40 polyadenylation signal
   1699..1715    -  protein_bind   lac operator: The lac repressor binds to the lac operator to inhibit transcription in E. coli. This inhibition can be relieved by adding lactose or isopropyl-β-D-thiogalactopyranoside (IPTG). lac repressor encoded by lacI
   1723..1753    -  promoter       lac promoter: promoter for the E. coli lac operon
   1768..1789    -  protein_bind   CAP binding site: CAP binding activates transcription in the presence of cAMP. E. coli catabolite activator protein
   1802..1894    -  CDS            lacI (fragment): lac repressor; lacI; The lac repressor binds to the lac operator to inhibit transcription in E. coli. This inhibition can be relieved by adding lactose or isopropyl-β-D-thiogalactopyranoside (IPTG).
   2077..2665    -  rep_origin     ori: high-copy-number ColE1/pMB1/pBR322/pUC origin of replication
   2836..3696    -  CDS            AmpR: β-lactamase; bla; confers resistance to ampicillin, carbenicillin, and related antibiotics
   3697..3801    -  promoter       AmpR promoter: bla
   3860..3912    -  misc_feature   bom (fragment): basis of mobility region from pBR322
   4067..4446    +  enhancer       CMV enhancer: human cytomegalovirus immediate early enhancer
   4447..4650    +  promoter       CMV promoter: human cytomegalovirus (CMV) immediate early promoter
   4646..4679    +  LTR            5' LTR (truncated) (fragment): truncated 5' long terminal repeat (LTR) from HIV-1
   4695..4713    +  promoter       T7 promoter: promoter for bacteriophage T7 RNA polymerase
   4754..5470    +  CDS            EGFP: EGFP is a basic (constitutively fluorescent) green fluorescent protein published in 1996, derived from Aequorea victoria. It is reported to be a rapidly-maturing weak dimer with moderate acid sensitivity.
   5483..5505    +  CDS            3xFLAG (fragment): three tandem FLAG® epitope tags
   5528..6568    +  CDS            JUNB: JUNB_HUMAN - Experimental evidence at protein level: Swiss-Prot protein existence level 1. Transcription factor involved in regulating gene activity following the primary growth factor response. Binds to the DNA sequence 5'-TGA[CG]TCA-3'. From Homo sapiens (Human).
   6627..6851    +  polyA_signal   bGH poly(A) signal: bovine growth hormone polyadenylation signal
   6855..6876    +  promoter       SV40 promoter (fragment): SV40 enhancer and early promoter
   6897..127     +  rep_origin     f1 ori (across the origin) (sequence partly withheld): f1 bacteriophage origin of replication; arrow indicates direction of (+) strand synthesis
>Addgene plasmid #160743 | (114) pcDNA3.1-GFP-Flag-JunB-EPEA | addgene full sequence | sequence record 333101 | Addgene NGS Result
CTCTTGTTCCAAACTGGAACAACACTCAACCCTATCTCGGTCTATTCTTTTGATTTATAAGGGATTTTGC
CGATTTCGGCCTATTGGTTAAAAAATGAGCTGATTTAACAAAAATTTAACGCGAATTAATTCTGTGGAAT
GTGTGTCAGTTAGGGTGTGGAAAGTCCCCAGGCTCCCCAGCAGGCAGAAGTATGCAAAGCATGCATCTCA
ATTAGTCAGCAACCAGGTGTGGAAAGTCCCCAGGCTCCCCAGCAGGCAGAAGTATGCAAAGCATGCATCT
CAATTAGTCAGCAACCATAGTCCCGCCCCTAACTCCGCCCATCCCGCCCCTAACTCCGCCCAGTTCCGCC
CATTCTCCGCCCCATGGCTGACTAATTTTTTTTATTTATGCAGAGGCCGAGGCCGCCTCTGCCTCTGAGC
TATTCCAGAAGTAGTGAGGAGGCTTTTTTGGAGGCCTAGGCTTTTGCAAAAAGCTCCCGGGAGCTTGTAT
ATCCATTTTCGGATCTGATCAAGAGACAGGATGAGGATCGTTTCGCATGATTGAACAAGATGGATTGCAC
GCAGGTTCTCCGGCCGCTTGGGTGGAGAGGCTATTCGGCTATGACTGGGCACAACAGACAATCGGCTGCT
CTGATGCCGCCGTGTTCCGGCTGTCAGCGCAGGGGCGCCCGGTTCTTTTTGTCAAGACCGACCTGTCCGG
TGCCCTGAATGAACTGCAGGACGAGGCAGCGCGGCTATCGTGGCTGGCCACGACGGGCGTTCCTTGCGCA
GCTGTGCTCGACGTTGTCACTGAAGCGGGAAGGGACTGGCTGCTATTGGGCGAAGTGCCGGGGCAGGATC
TCCTGTCATCTCACCTTGCTCCTGCCGAGAAAGTATCCATCATGGCTGATGCAATGCGGCGGCTGCATAC
GCTTGATCCGGCTACCTGCCCATTCGACCACCAAGCGAAACATCGCATCGAGCGAGCACGTACTCGGATG
GAAGCCGGTCTTGTCGATCAGGATGATCTGGACGAAGAGCATCAGGGGCTCGCGCCAGCCGAACTGTTCG
CCAGGCTCAAGGCGCGCATGCCCGACGGCGAGGATCTCGTCGTGACCCATGGCGATGCCTGCTTGCCGAA
TATCATGGTGGAAAATGGCCGCTTTTCTGGATTCATCGACTGTGGCCGGCTGGGTGTGGCGGACCGCTAT
CAGGACATAGCGTTGGCTACCCGTGATATTGCTGAAGAGCTTGGCGGCGAATGGGCTGACCGCTTCCTCG
TGCTTTACGGTATCGCCGCTCCCGATTCGCAGCGCATCGCCTTCTATCGCCTTCTTGACGAGTTCTTCTG
AGCGGGACTCTGGGGTTCGAAATGACCGACCAAGCGACGCCCAACCTGCCATCACGAGATTTCGATTCCA
CCGCCGCCTTCTATGAAAGGTTGGGCTTCGGAATCGTTTTCCGGGACGCCGGCTGGATGATCCTCCAGCG
CGGGGATCTCATGCTGGAGTTCTTCGCCCACCCCAACTTGTTTATTGCAGCTTATAATGGTTACAAATAA
AGCAATAGCATCACAAATTTCACAAATAAAGCATTTTTTTCACTGCATTCTAGTTGTGGTTTGTCCAAAC
TCATCAATGTATCTTATCATGTCTGTATACCGTCGACCTCTAGCTAGAGCTTGGCGTAATCATGGTCATA
GCTGTTTCCTGTGTGAAATTGTTATCCGCTCACAATTCCACACAACATACGAGCCGGAAGCATAAAGTGT
AAAGCCTGGGGTGCCTAATGAGTGAGCTAACTCACATTAATTGCGTTGCGCTCACTGCCCGCTTTCCAGT
CGGGAAACCTGTCGTGCCAGCTGCATTAATGAATCGGCCAACGCGCGGGGAGAGGCGGTTTGCGTATTGG
GCGCTCTTCCGCTTCCTCGCTCACTGACTCGCTGCGCTCGGTCGTTCGGCTGCGGCGAGCGGTATCAGCT
CACTCAAAGGCGGTAATACGGTTATCCACAGAATCAGGGGATAACGCAGGAAAGAACATGTGAGCAAAAG
GCCAGCAAAAGGCCAGGAACCGTAAAAAGGCCGCGTTGCTGGCGTTTTTCCATAGGCTCCGCCCCCCTGA
CGAGCATCACAAAAATCGACGCTCAAGTCAGAGGTGGCGAAACCCGACAGGACTATAAAGATACCAGGCG
TTTCCCCCTGGAAGCTCCCTCGTGCGCTCTCCTGTTCCGACCCTGCCGCTTACCGGATACCTGTCCGCCT
TTCTCCCTTCGGGAAGCGTGGCGCTTTCTCATAGCTCACGCTGTAGGTATCTCAGTTCGGTGTAGGTCGT
TCGCTCCAAGCTGGGCTGTGTGCACGAACCCCCCGTTCAGCCCGACCGCTGCGCCTTATCCGGTAACTAT
CGTCTTGAGTCCAACCCGGTAAGACACGACTTATCGCCACTGGCAGCAGCCACTGGTAACAGGATTAGCA
GAGCGAGGTATGTAGGCGGTGCTACAGAGTTCTTGAAGTGGTGGCCTAACTACGGCTACACTAGAAGAAC
AGTATTTGGTATCTGCGCTCTGCTGAAGCCAGTTACCTTCGGAAAAAGAGTTGGTAGCTCTTGATCCGGC
AAACAAACCACCGCTGGTAGCGGTGGTTTTTTTGTTTGCAAGCAGCAGATTACGCGCAGAAAAAAAGGAT
CTCAAGAAGATCCTTTGATCTTTTCTACGGGGTCTGACGCTCAGTGGAACGAAAACTCACGTTAAGGGAT
TTTGGTCATGAGATTATCAAAAAGGATCTTCACCTAGATCCTTTTAAATTAAAAATGAAGTTTTAAATCA
ATCTAAAGTATATATGAGTAAACTTGGTCTGACAGTTACCAATGCTTAATCAGTGAGGCACCTATCTCAG
CGATCTGTCTATTTCGTTCATCCATAGTTGCCTGACTCCCCGTCGTGTAGATAACTACGATACGGGAGGG
CTTACCATCTGGCCCCAGTGCTGCAATGATACCGCGAGACCCACGCTCACCGGCTCCAGATTTATCAGCA
ATAAACCAGCCAGCCGGAAGGGCCGAGCGCAGAAGTGGTCCTGCAACTTTATCCGCCTCCATCCAGTCTA
TTAATTGTTGCCGGGAAGCTAGAGTAAGTAGTTCGCCAGTTAATAGTTTGCGCAACGTTGTTGCCATTGC
TACAGGCATCGTGGTGTCACGCTCGTCGTTTGGTATGGCTTCATTCAGCTCCGGTTCCCAACGATCAAGG
CGAGTTACATGATCCCCCATGTTGTGCAAAAAAGCGGTTAGCTCCTTCGGTCCTCCGATCGTTGTCAGAA
GTAAGTTGGCCGCAGTGTTATCACTCATGGTTATGGCAGCACTGCATAATTCTCTTACTGTCATGCCATC
CGTAAGATGCTTTTCTGTGACTGGTGAGTACTCAACCAAGTCATTCTGAGAATAGTGTATGCGGCGACCG
AGTTGCTCTTGCCCGGCGTCAATACGGGATAATACCGCGCCACATAGCAGAACTTTAAAAGTGCTCATCA
TTGGAAAACGTTCTTCGGGGCGAAAACTCTCAAGGATCTTACCGCTGTTGAGATCCAGTTCGATGTAACC
CACTCGTGCACCCAACTGATCTTCAGCATCTTTTACTTTCACCAGCGTTTCTGGGTGAGCAAAAACAGGA
AGGCAAAATGCCGCAAAAAAGGGAATAAGGGCGACACGGAAATGTTGAATACTCATACTCTTCCTTTTTC
AATATTATTGAAGCATTTATCAGGGTTATTGTCTCATGAGCGGATACATATTTGAATGTATTTAGAAAAA
TAAACAAATAGGGGTTCCGCGCACATTTCCCCGAAAAGTGCCACCTGACGTCGACGGATCGGGAGATCTC
CCGATCCCCTATGGTGCACTCTCAGTACAATCTGCTCTGATGCCGCATAGTTAAGCCAGTATCTGCTCCC
TGCTTGTGTGTTGGAGGTCGCTGAGTAGTGCGCGAGCAAAATTTAAGCTACAACAAGGCAAGGCTTGACC
GACAATTGCATGAAGAATCTGCTTAGGGTTAGGCGTTTTGCGCTGCTTCGCGATGTACGGGCCAGATATA
CGCGTTGACATTGATTATTGACTAGTTATTAATAGTAATCAATTACGGGGTCATTAGTTCATAGCCCATA
TATGGAGTTCCGCGTTACATAACTTACGGTAAATGGCCCGCCTGGCTGACCGCCCAACGACCCCCGCCCA
TTGACGTCAATAATGACGTATGTTCCCATAGTAACGCCAATAGGGACTTTCCATTGACGTCAATGGGTGG
AGTATTTACGGTAAACTGCCCACTTGGCAGTACATCAAGTGTATCATATGCCAAGTACGCCCCCTATTGA
CGTCAATGACGGTAAATGGCCCGCCTGGCATTATGCCCAGTACATGACCTTATGGGACTTTCCTACTTGG
CAGTACATCTACGTATTAGTCATCGCTATTACCATGGTGATGCGGTTTTGGCAGTACATCAATGGGCGTG
GATAGCGGTTTGACTCACGGGGATTTCCAAGTCTCCACCCCATTGACGTCAATGGGAGTTTGTTTTGGCA
CCAAAATCAACGGGACTTTCCAAAATGTCGTAACAACTCCGCCCCATTGACGCAAATGGGCGGTAGGCGT
GTACGGTGGGAGGTCTATATAAGCAGAGCTCTCTGGCTAACTAGAGAACCCACTGCTTACTGGCTTATCG
AAATTAATACGACTCACTATAGGGAGACCCAAGCTGGCTAGCGTTTAAACTTAAGCTTGAGCAATGGTGA
GCAAGGGCGAGGAGCTGTTCACCGGGGTGGTGCCCATCCTGGTCGAGCTGGACGGCGACGTAAACGGCCA
CAAGTTCAGCGTGTCCGGCGAGGGCGAGGGCGATGCCACCTACGGCAAGCTGACCCTGAAGTTCATCTGC
ACCACCGGCAAGCTGCCCGTGCCCTGGCCCACCCTCGTGACCACCCTGACCTACGGCGTGCAGTGCTTCA
GCCGCTACCCCGACCACATGAAGCAGCACGACTTCTTCAAGTCCGCCATGCCCGAAGGCTACGTCCAGGA
GCGCACCATCTTCTTCAAGGACGACGGCAACTACAAGACCCGCGCCGAGGTGAAGTTCGAGGGCGACACC
CTGGTGAACCGCATCGAGCTGAAGGGCATCGACTTCAAGGAGGACGGCAACATCCTGGGGCACAAGCTGG
AGTACAACTACAACAGCCACAACGTCTATATCATGGCCGACAAGCAGAAGAACGGCATCAAGGTGAACTT
CAAGATCCGCCACAACATCGAGGACGGCAGCGTGCAGCTCGCCGACCACTACCAGCAGAACACCCCCATC
GGCGACGGCCCCGTGCTGCTGCCCGACAACCACTACCTGAGCACCCAGTCCGCCCTGAGCAAAGACCCCA
ACGAGAAGCGCGATCACATGGTCCTGCTGGAGTTCGTGACCGCCGCCGGGATCACTCTCGGCATGGACGA
GCTGTACAAGGGCGCGCCAGACTACAAGGATGACGACGATAAGGGGGAGGCCGCCGCCAAGGAACGGATG
TGCACTAAAATGGAACAGCCCTTCTACCACGACGACTCATACACAGCTACGGGATACGGCCGGGCCCCTG
GTGGCCTCTCTCTACACGACTACAAACTCCTGAAACCGAGCCTGGCGGTCAACCTGGCCGACCCCTACCG
GAGTCTCAAAGCGCCTGGGGCTCGCGGACCCGGCCCAGAGGGCGGCGGTGGCGGCAGCTACTTTTCTGGT
CAGGGCTCGGACACCGGCGCGTCTCTCAAGCTCGCCTCTTCGGAGCTGGAACGCCTGATTGTCCCCAACA
GCAACGGCGTGATCACGACGACGCCTACACCCCCGGGACAGTACTTTTACCCCCGCGGGGGTGGCAGCGG
TGGAGGTGCAGGGGGCGCAGGGGGCGGCGTCACCGAGGAGCAGGAGGGCTTCGCCGACGGCTTTGTCAAA
GCCCTGGACGATCTGCACAAGATGAACCACGTGACACCCCCCAACGTGTCCCTGGGCGCTACCGGGGGGC
CCCCGGCTGGGCCCGGGGGCGTCTACGCCGGCCCGGAGCCACCTCCCGTTTACACCAACCTCAGCAGCTA
CTCCCCAGCCTCTGCGTCCTCGGGAGGCGCCGGGGCTGCCGTCGGGACCGGGAGCTCGTACCCGACGACC
ACCATCAGCTACCTCCCACACGCGCCGCCCTTCGCCGGTGGCCACCCGGCGCAGCTGGGCTTGGGCCGCG
GCGCCTCCACCTTCAAGGAGGAACCGCAGACCGTGCCGGAGGCGCGCAGCCGGGACGCCACGCCGCCGGT
GTCCCCCATCAACATGGAAGACCAAGAGCGCATCAAAGTGGAGCGCAAGCGGCTGCGGAACCGGCTGGCG
GCCACCAAGTGCCGGAAGCGGAAGCTGGAGCGCATCGCGCGCCTGGAGGACAAGGTGAAGACGCTCAAGG
CCGAGAACGCGGGGCTGTCGAGTACCGCCGGCCTCCTCCGGGAGCAGGTGGCCCAGCTCAAACAGAAGGT
CATGACCCACGTCAGCAACGGCTGTCAGCTGCTGCTTGGGGTCAAGGGACACGCCTTCGAACCTGAAGCA
TAACTCGAGTCTAGAGGGCCCGTTTAAACCCGCTGATCAGCCTCGACTGTGCCTTCTAGTTGCCAGCCAT
CTGTTGTTTGCCCCTCCCCCGTGCCTTCCTTGACCCTGGAAGGTGCCACTCCCACTGTCCTTTCCTAATA
AAATGAGGAAATTGCATCGCATTGTCTGAGTAGGTGTCATTCTATTCTGGGGGGTGGGGTGGGGCAGGAC
AGCAAGGGGGAGGATTGGGAAGACAATAGCAGGCATGCTGGGGATGCGGTGGGCTCTATGGCTTCTGAGG
CGGAAAGAACCAGCTGGGGCTCTAGGGGGTATCCCC
[124 nt withheld, positions 6897-7020]
C
[91 nt withheld, positions 7022-7112]
A
[49 nt withheld, positions 7114-7162]
CCTTTGACGTTGGAGTCCACGTTCTTTAATAGTGGA
