>Addgene plasmid #160743 | (114) pcDNA3.1-GFP-Flag-JunB-EPEA | depositor partial sequence | sequence record 327980 | insert
ATGGTGAGCAAGGGCGAGGAGCTGTTCACCGGGGTGGTGCCCATCCTGGTCGAGCTGGACGGCGACGTAA
ACGGCCACAAGTTCAGCGTGTCCGGCGAGGGCGAGGGCGATGCCACCTACGGCAAGCTGACCCTGAAGTT
CATCTGCACCACCGGCAAGCTGCCCGTGCCCTGGCCCACCCTCGTGACCACCCTGACCTACGGCGTGCAG
TGCTTCAGCCGCTACCCCGACCACATGAAGCAGCACGACTTCTTCAAGTCCGCCATGCCCGAAGGCTACG
TCCAGGAGCGCACCATCTTCTTCAAGGACGACGGCAACTACAAGACCCGCGCCGAGGTGAAGTTCGAGGG
CGACACCCTGGTGAACCGCATCGAGCTGAAGGGCATCGACTTCAAGGAGGACGGCAACATCCTGGGGCAC
AAGCTGGAGTACAACTACAACAGCCACAACGTCTATATCATGGCCGACAAGCAGAAGAACGGCATCAAGG
TGAACTTCAAGATCCGCCACAACATCGAGGACGGCAGCGTGCAGCTCGCCGACCACTACCAGCAGAACAC
CCCCATCGGCGACGGCCCCGTGCTGCTGCCCGACAACCACTACCTGAGCACCCAGTCCGCCCTGAGCAAA
GACCCCAACGAGAAGCGCGATCACATGGTCCTGCTGGAGTTCGTGACCGCCGCCGGGATCACTCTCGGCA
TGGACGAGCTGTACAAGGGCGCGCCAGACTACAAGGATGACGACGATAAGGGGGAGGCCGCCGCCAAGGA
ACGGATGTGCACTAAAATGGAACAGCCCTTCTACCACGACGACTCATACACAGCTACGGGATACGGCCGG
GCCCCTGGTGGCCTCTCTCTACACGACTACAAACTCCTGAAACCGAGCCTGGCGGTCAACCTGGCCGACC
CCTACCGGAGTCTCAAAGCGCCTGGGGCTCGCGGACCCGGCCCAGAGGGCGGCGGTGGCGGCAGCTACTT
TTCTGGTCAGGGCTCGGACACCGGCGCGTCTCTCAAGCTCGCCTCTTCGGAGCTGGAACGCCTGATTGTC
CCCAACAGCAACGGCGTGATCACGACGACGCCTACACCCCCGGGACAGTACTTTTACCCCCGCGGGGGTG
GCAGCGGTGGAGGTGCAGGGGGCGCAGGGGGCGGCGTCACCGAGGAGCAGGAGGGCTTCGCCGACGGCTT
TGTCAAAGCCCTGGACGATCTGCACAAGATGAACCACGTGACACCCCCCAACGTGTCCCTGGGCGCTACC
GGGGGGCCCCCGGCTGGGCCCGGGGGCGTCTACGCCGGCCCGGAGCCACCTCCCGTTTACACCAACCTCA
GCAGCTACTCCCCAGCCTCTGCGTCCTCGGGAGGCGCCGGGGCTGCCGTCGGGACCGGGAGCTCGTACCC
GACGACCACCATCAGCTACCTCCCACACGCGCCGCCCTTCGCCGGTGGCCACCCGGCGCAGCTGGGCTTG
GGCCGCGGCGCCTCCACCTTCAAGGAGGAACCGCAGACCGTGCCGGAGGCGCGCAGCCGGGACGCCACGC
CGCCGGTGTCCCCCATCAACATGGAAGACCAAGAGCGCATCAAAGTGGAGCGCAAGCGGCTGCGGAACCG
GCTGGCGGCCACCAAGTGCCGGAAGCGGAAGCTGGAGCGCATCGCGCGCCTGGAGGACAAGGTGAAGACG
CTCAAGGCCGAGAACGCGGGGCTGTCGAGTACCGCCGGCCTCCTCCGGGAGCAGGTGGCCCAGCTCAAAC
AGAAGGTCATGACCCACGTCAGCAACGGCTGTCAGCTGCTGCTTGGGGTCAAGGGACACGCCTTCGAACC
TGAAGCATAA
